Addgene plasmid #26178: pMLLCK-J72033
Depositing lab: Christopher Anderson. Depositing organization: University of California, Berkeley.
Backbone
  Vector backbone: pMLL-CK
  Backbone size w/o insert (bp): 2852
  Vector type: Synthetic Biology ; 2ab assembly vector
Growth in bacteria
  Bacterial resistance: Chloramphenicol and Kanamycin, 25 & 50 μg/mL
  Growth temperature: 37°C
  Growth strain: Other
  Growth instructions: Provided in a pir+ strain. Grow at 37C
  Copy number: Low Copy
Gene/Insert
  Gene/Insert name: C terminal Strep tag (alt names: Bmll70; J72033)
  Insert size (bp): 36
  Cloning method: Restriction Enzyme; 5′ cloning site BglII (not destroyed); 3′ cloning site BamHI (not destroyed)
  Sequencing primers: 5′ gtatcacgaggcagaatttcag
Terms and licenses: Academic/Nonprofit Terms; Industry Terms: Not Available to Industry
Depositor comments: Note that this plasmid must be grown in both Chloramphenicol and Kanamycin
How to cite: pMLLCK-J72033 was a gift from Christopher Anderson (Addgene plasmid # 26178 ; http://n2t.net/addgene:26178 ; RRID:Addgene_26178)
