[The description below was written by a language model from this plasmid's Addgene catalogue record and the feature table of its GenBank file.]
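Description:
pMLLCK-J72033 is a small bacterial synthetic-biology plasmid that stores a single basic part, a C-terminal Strep tag (also called Bmll70 or J72033), in the pMLL-CK backbone, which the record classes as a "2ab assembly vector". The 36 bp insert sits between a BglII site on the 5′ side and a BamHI site on the 3′ side, both retained. These enzymes leave compatible ends, which suits idempotent BglBrick-style joining of parts. The feature table annotates Strep-Tag II within the insert, a short peptide that binds Strep-Tactin, an engineered streptavidin. Fusing it to the C-terminus of a protein allows affinity purification or detection. No promoter or partner coding sequence for the tag is annotated, so the plasmid appears to be a part donor rather than an expression construct.

Replication depends on the R6K gamma origin, which requires the pi initiator protein, so the plasmid is maintained only in pir+ hosts and is listed as low copy. Two adjacent resistance genes, KanR (aph(3')-Ia) and CmR (cat), are followed by a lambda t0 terminator, and the depositor notes that both antibiotics are needed for selection. The "CK" in the backbone name matches this marker pair, and paired markers are characteristic of 2ab assembly, in which products are selected by antibiotic combinations, though the record does not describe the mechanism. Gateway-type attB1 and attB2 sites are also annotated in the backbone, on either side of the part; their intended role is not stated. The GenBank sequence is 2682 bp, somewhat shorter than the listed 2852 bp backbone plus insert, and the record does not explain this discrepancy.
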