LOCUS       Exported 2682 bp ds-DNA circular SYN 13-MAY-2021
DEFINITION  synthetic circular DNA
ACCESSION   .
VERSION     .
KEYWORDS    pMLLCK-J72033
SOURCE      synthetic DNA construct
  ORGANISM  synthetic DNA construct
REFERENCE   1 (bases 1 to 2682)
  TITLE     J.C. Anderson Lab Plasmids
REFERENCE   2 (bases 1 to 2682)
  AUTHORS   .
  TITLE     Direct Submission
  JOURNAL   Exported May 13, 2021 from SnapGene Server 1.1.58
            http://www.snapgene.com
FEATURES             Location/Qualifiers
     source          1..2682
                     /organism="synthetic DNA construct"
                     /mol_type="other DNA"
     CDS             9..32
                     /codon_start=1
                     /product="peptide that binds Strep-Tactin(R), an engineered
                     form of streptavidin"
                     /label=Strep-Tag II
                     /translation="WSHPQFEK"
     primer_bind     complement(62..79)
                     /label=L4440
                     /note="L4440 vector, forward primer"
     protein_bind    complement(141..165)
                     /gene="mutant version of attB"
                     /label=attB2
                     /bound_moiety="BP Clonase(TM)"
                     /note="recombination site for the Gateway(R) BP reaction"
     primer_bind     complement(315..334)
                     /label=pENTR-R
                     /note="pENTR vectors, reverse primer"
     CDS             326..1141
                     /codon_start=1
                     /gene="aph(3')-Ia"
                     /product="aminoglycoside phosphotransferase"
                     /label=KanR
                     /note="confers resistance to kanamycin in bacteria or G418
                     (Geneticin(R)) in eukaryotes"
                     /translation="MSHIQRETSCSRPRLNSNMDADLYGYKWARDNVGQSGATIYRLYG
                     KPDAPELFLKHGKGSVANDVTDEMVRLNWLTEFMPLPTIKHFIRTPDDAWLLTTAIPGK
                     TAFQVLEEYPDSGENIVDALAVFLRRLHSIPVCNCPFNSDRVFRLAQAQSRMNNGLVDA
                     SDFDDERNGWPVEQVWKEMHKLLPFSPDSVVTHGDFSLDNLIFDEGKLIGCIDVGRVGI
                     ADRYQDLAILWNCLGEFSPSLQKRLFQKYGIDNPDMNKLQFHLMLDEFF"
     primer_bind     complement(399..418)
                     /label=Kan-R
                     /note="Kanamycin resistance gene, reverse primer"
     CDS             1351..2010
                     /codon_start=1
                     /gene="cat"
                     /product="chloramphenicol acetyltransferase"
                     /label=CmR
                     /note="confers resistance to chloramphenicol"
                     /translation="MEKKITGYTTVDISQWHRKEHFEAFQSVAQCTYNQTVQLDITAFL
                     KTVKKNKHKFYPAFIHILARLMNAHPEFRMAMKDGELVIWDSVHPCYTVFHEQTETFSS
                     LWSEYHDDFRQFLHIYSQDVACYGENLAYFPKGFIENMFFVSANPWVSFTSFDLNVANM
                     DNFFAPVFTMGKYYTQGDKVLMPLAIQVHHAVCDGFHVGRMLNELQQYCDEWQGGA"
     primer_bind     complement(1417..1436)
                     /label=CAT-R
                     /note="Chloramphenicol resistance gene, reverse primer"
     terminator      2031..2125
                     /label=lambda t0 terminator
                     /note="transcription terminator from phage lambda"
     rep_origin      2161..2517
                     /label=R6K gamma ori
                     /note="gamma replication origin from E. coli plasmid R6K;
                     requires the R6K initiator protein pi for replication"
     protein_bind    2579..2603
                     /gene="mutant version of attB"
                     /label=attB1
                     /bound_moiety="BP Clonase(TM)"
                     /note="recombination site for the Gateway(R) BP reaction"
ORIGIN
        1 gatctacctg gagccacccg cagttcgaaa aataaggatc ctaactcgct cctcaggctt
       61 cctcgctcac tgactcgctg cgctcggtcg ttcggctgcg gcgagcggta tcagctcact
      121 caaaggcggt aatcaattcg acccagcttt cttgtacaaa gtggttgatc ggatctgctg
      181 atccttcaac tcagcaaaag ttcgatttat tcaacaaagc cacgttgtgt ctcaaaatct
      241 ctgatgttac attgcacaag ataaaaatat atcatcatga acaataaaac tgtctgctta
      301 cataaacagt aatacaaggg gtgttatgag ccatattcaa cgggaaacgt cttgctccag
      361 gccgcgatta aattccaaca tggatgctga tttatatggg tataaatggg ctcgcgataa
      421 tgtcgggcaa tcaggtgcga caatctatcg attgtatggg aagcccgatg cgccagagtt
      481 gtttctgaaa catggcaaag gtagcgttgc caatgatgtt acagatgaga tggtcagact
      541 aaactggctg acggaattta tgcctcttcc gaccatcaag cattttatcc gtactcctga
      601 tgatgcatgg ttactcacca ctgcgatccc cgggaaaaca gcattccagg tattagaaga
      661 atatcctgat tcaggtgaaa atattgttga tgcgctggca gtgttcctgc gccggttgca
      721 ttcgattcct gtttgtaatt gtccttttaa cagcgatcgc gtatttcgtc tcgctcaggc
      781 gcaatcacga atgaataacg gtttggttga tgcgagtgat tttgatgacg agcgtaatgg
      841 ctggcctgtt gaacaagtct ggaaagaaat gcataagctt ttgccattct caccggattc
      901 agtcgtcact catggtgatt tctcacttga taaccttatt tttgacgagg ggaaattaat
      961 aggttgtatt gatgttggac gagtcggaat cgcagaccga taccaggatc ttgccatcct
     1021 atggaactgc ctcggtgagt tttctccttc attacagaaa cggctttttc aaaaatatgg
     1081 tattgataat cctgatatga ataaattgca gtttcatttg atgctcgatg agtttttcta
     1141 atcagaattg gttaattggt tgtaacactg gcagagcatt acgctgactt gacgggagga
     1201 tctctgaaga ctctcgagct gcaggactca cagctcctcg gatctttgat cgggcacgta
     1261 agaggttcca actttcacca taatgaaata agatcactac cgggcgtatt ttttgagtta
     1321 tcgagatttt caggagctaa ggaagctaaa atggagaaaa aaatcactgg atataccacc
     1381 gttgatatat cccaatggca tcgtaaagaa cattttgagg catttcagtc agttgctcaa
     1441 tgtacctata accagaccgt tcagctggat attacggcct ttttaaagac cgtaaagaaa
     1501 aataagcaca agttttatcc ggcctttatt cacattcttg cccgcctgat gaatgctcat
     1561 ccggaatttc gtatggcaat gaaagacggt gagctggtga tatgggatag tgttcaccct
     1621 tgttacaccg ttttccatga gcaaactgaa acgttttcat cgctctggag tgaataccac
     1681 gacgatttcc ggcagtttct acacatatat tcgcaagatg tggcgtgtta cggtgaaaac
     1741 ctggcctatt tccctaaagg gtttattgag aatatgtttt tcgtctcagc caatccctgg
     1801 gtgagtttca ccagttttga tttaaacgtg gccaatatgg acaacttctt cgcccccgtt
     1861 ttcaccatgg gcaaatatta tacgcaaggc gacaaggtgc tgatgccgct ggcgattcag
     1921 gttcatcatg ccgtttgtga tggcttccat gtcggcagaa tgcttaatga attacaacag
     1981 tactgcgatg agtggcaggg cggggcgtaa tttgatatcg agctcgcttg gactcctgtt
     2041 gatagatcca gtaatgacct cagaactcca tctggatttg ttcagaacgc tcggttgccg
     2101 ccgggcgttt tttattggtg agaatccaag cctcggatct agcagttcaa cctgttgata
     2161 gtacgtacta agctctcatg tttcacgtac taagctctca tgtttaacgt actaagctct
     2221 catgtttaac gaactaaacc ctcatggcta acgtactaag ctctcatggc taacgtacta
     2281 agctctcatg tttcacgtac taagctctca tgtttgaaca ataaaattaa tataaatcag
     2341 caacttaaat agcctctaag gttttaagtt ttataagaaa aaaaagaata tataaggctt
     2401 ttaaagcttt taaggtttaa cggttgtgga caacaagcca gggatgtaac gcactgagaa
     2461 gcccttagag cctctcaaag caattttgag tgacacagga acacttaacg gctgacatgg
     2521 gaattagcca tgggcccgtg cgaatcacgg atctcccgat caagaattgc cattatcaac
     2581 aagtttgtac aaaaaagcag gctccgaatt ggtatcacga ggcagaattt cagataaaaa
     2641 aaatccttag ctttcgctaa ggatctgaag tggaattcat ga
//
