>Addgene plasmid #26178 | pMLLCK-J72033 | addgene partial sequence | sequence record 32296 | 26178 with pMLL-5 5'-gtatcacgaggcagaatttcag
AGGATCTGAAGTGGATTCATGAGATCTACCTGGAGCCACCCGCAGTTCGAAAAATAAGGATCCTAACTCG
CTCCTCAGGCTTCCTCGCTCACTGACTCGCTGCGCTCGGTCGTTCGGCTGCGGCGAGCGGTATCAGCTCA
CTCAAAGGCGGTAATCAATTCGACCCAGCTTTCTTGTACAAAGTGGTTGATCGGATCTGCTGATCCTTCA
ACTCAGCAAAAGTTCGATTTATTCAACAAAGCCACGTTGTGTCTCAAAATCTCTGATGTTACATTGCACA
AGATAAAAATATATCATCATGAACAATAAAACTGTCTGCTTACATAAACAGTAATACAAGGGGTGTTATG
AGCCATATTCAACGGGAAACGTCTTGCTCCAGGCCGCGATTAAATTCCAACATGGATGCTGATTTATATG
GGTATAAATGGGCTCGCGATAATGTCGGGCAATCAGGTGCGACAATCTATCGATTGTATGGGAAGCCCGA
TGCGCCAGAGTTGTTTCTGAAACATGGCAAAGGTAGCGTTGCCAATGATGTTACAGATGAGATGGTCAGA
CTAAACTGGCTGACGGAATTTATGCCTCTTCCGACCATCAAGCATTTTATCCGTACTCCTGATGATGCAT
GGTTACTCACCACTGCGATCCCCGGGAAAACAGCATTCCAGGTATTAGAAGAATATCCTGATTCAGGTGA
AAATATTGTTGATGCGCTGGCAGTGTTCCTGCGCCGGTTGCATTCGATTCCTGTTTGTAATTGTCCTTTT
AACAGCGATCGCGTATTTCGTCTCGCTCAGGCGCAATCACGAATGAATAACGGTTTGGTTGATGCGAGTG
ATTT
